Addgene plasmid #156686: pD649-HAsp-TNFRSF1B-Fc(DAPA)-AviTag-6xHis
Purpose: Mammalian expression of cell-surface protein extracellular domain fused to Fc(DAPA)-Avi-6xHis. Protein is secreted from cells.
Depositing lab: Chris Garcia. Depositing organization: Stanford University. Publication: A Human IgSF Cell-Surface Interactome Reveals a Complex Network of Protein-Protein Interactions. Wojtowicz WM, Vielmetter J, Fernandes RA, Siepe DH, Eastman CL, Chisholm GB, Cox S, Klock H, Anderson PW, Rue SM, Miller JJ, Glaser SM, Bragstad ML, Vance J, Lam AW, Lesley SA, Zinn K, Garcia KC. Cell. 2020 Aug 20;182(4):1027-1043.e17. doi: 10.1016/j.cell.2020.07.025. PubMed 32822567.
Backbone
  Vector backbone: pD649
  Backbone size w/o insert (bp): 6106
  Vector type: Mammalian Expression
Growth in bacteria
  Bacterial resistance: Ampicillin, 100 μg/mL
  Growth temperature: 37°C
  Growth strain: DH5alpha
  Copy number: High Copy
Gene/Insert
  Gene/Insert name: TNFRSF1B (alt name: TNR1B)
  Species: H. sapiens (human)
  Insert size (bp): 705
  Mutation: Fc region of human IgG contains D265A and P329A mutations (DAPA)
  Entrez Gene: TNFRSF1B (a.k.a. CD120b, TBPII, TNF-R-II, TNF-R75, TNFBR, TNFR1B, TNFR2, TNFR80, p75, p75TNFR)
  Promoter: CMV/SP6
  Tag / fusion protein: Fc(DAPA)-AviTag-6xHis (C terminal on backbone)
  Cloning method: Restriction Enzyme; 5′ cloning site GCGGCCGC (not destroyed); 3′ cloning site GGCGCGCC (not destroyed)
  Sequencing primers: 5′ ATTTAGGTGACACTATAG; 3′ CACGTACCAGTTGAACTTCACC
Resource information
  A portion of this plasmid was derived from a plasmid made by: synthesis by ThermoFisher
Terms and licenses: Academic/Nonprofit Terms; Industry Terms: Not Available to Industry
Depositor comments: Some plasmids in this collection may have an IS4-like element ISVsa5 family transposase upstream of the CMV promoter.
How to cite: pD649-HAsp-TNFRSF1B-Fc(DAPA)-AviTag-6xHis was a gift from Chris Garcia (Addgene plasmid # 156686 ; http://n2t.net/addgene:156686 ; RRID:Addgene_156686)
