[The description below was written by a language model from this plasmid's Addgene catalogue record and pLannotate feature annotations shown in this document.]
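Description:
pD649-HAsp-TNFRSF1B-Fc(DAPA)-AviTag-6xHis is a mammalian expression plasmid on the pD649 backbone, designed to produce the extracellular domain of human TNFRSF1B (TNFR2/CD120b, the p75 TNF receptor) as a secreted Fc fusion protein. It is propagated in E. coli as a high-copy plasmid through a ColE1/pUC-type origin and selected with ampicillin via the β-lactamase gene. The sequenced record is 6,811 nt, consistent with a roughly 6.1 kb backbone carrying a 705 bp insert.

Expression is driven by the CMV immediate-early enhancer and promoter, followed by a fragment of CMV intron A and an SP6 promoter that could serve for in vitro transcription and provides a sequencing primer site. The open reading frame begins with a signal peptide, named "HAsp" in the construct name and annotated by the software as an immunoglobulin heavy-chain signal sequence fragment, which directs the product into the secretory pathway. The TNFRSF1B ectodomain sits between retained NotI and AscI sites and is fused at its C terminus to a human IgG1 Fc region, an AviTag and a 6xHis tag, ending in a bGH polyadenylation signal. The Fc carries the D265A and P329A (DAPA) substitutions, which are generally used to reduce Fc effector binding. It also dimerises the ectodomain, while the AviTag allows site-specific biotinylation and the His tag allows metal-affinity purification. A separate SV40/EM7-driven puromycin resistance cassette with an SV40 poly(A) signal is annotated, which could support selection in mammalian cells.

The plasmid belongs to a collection built for screening human cell-surface protein–protein interactions. The depositor notes that some members may carry an IS4-like transposase insertion upstream of the CMV promoter, though none is annotated here.
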