Features (pLannotate 1.2.2; 21 found; start..end, strand, type, name):
     77..380     +  enhancer       CMV enhancer: human cytomegalovirus immediate early enhancer
    381..584     +  promoter       CMV promoter: human cytomegalovirus (CMV) immediate early promoter
    720..763     +  intron         CMV intron (fragment): modified intron A from human cytomegalovirus
    815..833     +  promoter       SP6 promoter: promoter for bacteriophage SP6 RNA polymerase
    837..874     +  CDS            IgH signal sequence (fragment): signal sequence from the mouse immunoglobulin heavy chain variable region
    971..1687    +  CDS            TNFRSF1B (fragment): TNR1B_HUMAN - Also known as TNFBR, TNFR2. Experimental evidence at protein level: Swiss-Prot protein existence level 1. Receptor with high affinity for TNFSF2/TNF-alpha and approximately 5-fold lower affinity for homotrimeric TNFSF1/lymphotoxin-alpha. The TRAF1/TRAF2 complex recruits the apoptotic suppressors BIRC2 and BIRC3 to TNFRSF1B/TNFR2. This receptor mediates most of the metabolic effects of TNF-alpha. Isoform 2 blocks TNF-alpha-induced apoptosis, which suggests that it regulates TNF-alpha function by antagonizing its biological activity. From Homo sapiens (Human).
   1703..2380    +  CDS            IGHG1 (fragment): IGHG1_HUMAN - Experimental evidence at protein level: Swiss-Prot protein existence level 1. Constant region of immunoglobulin heavy chains. Immunoglobulins, also known as antibodies, are membrane-bound or secreted glycoproteins produced by B lymphocytes. In the recognition phase of humoral immunity, the membrane-bound immunoglobulins serve as receptors which, upon binding of a specific antigen, trigger the clonal expansion and differentiation of B lymphocytes into immunoglobulins- secreting plasma cells. Secreted immunoglobulins mediate the effector phase of humoral immunity, which results in
   2595..2706    +  polyA_signal   bGH poly(A) signal: bovine growth hormone polyadenylation signal
   2707..2815    +  rep_origin     f1 ori (fragment): f1 bacteriophage origin of replication; arrow indicates direction of (+) strand synthesis
   2829..3158    +  promoter       SV40 promoter: SV40 enhancer and early promoter
   3206..3253    +  promoter       EM7 promoter: synthetic bacterial promoter&nbsp
   3272..3871    +  CDS            PuroR (fragment): puromycin N-acetyltransferase; pac from Streptomyces; confers resistance to puromycin
   3881..4006    +  CDS            ble (fragment): BLE_KLEPN - Experimental evidence at protein level: Swiss-Prot protein existence level 1. Binding protein with a strong affinity to the bleomycin family of antibiotics. Binds to CL990; an antimitotic-antibiotic compound. From Klebsiella pneumoniae.
   4001..4122    +  polyA_signal   SV40 poly(A) signal: SV40 polyadenylation signal
   4175..5035    -  CDS            AmpR: β-lactamase; bla; confers resistance to ampicillin, carbenicillin, and related antibiotics
   5038..5134    -  promoter       AmpR promoter (fragment): bla
   5164..5188    -  CDS            KanR (fragment): aminoglycoside phosphotransferase; aph(3')-Ia; confers resistance to kanamycin
   5299..5887    +  rep_origin     ori: high-copy-number ColE1/pMB1/pBR322/pUC origin of replication
   6112..6129    +  terminator     rrnB T2 terminator (fragment): transcription terminator T2 from the E. coli rrnB gene
   6154..6173    -  CDS            lacZα (fragment): LacZα fragment of β-galactosidase; lacZ fragment
   6629..6645    +  protein_bind   lac operator: The lac repressor binds to the lac operator to inhibit transcription in E. coli. This inhibition can be relieved by adding lactose or isopropyl-β-D-thiogalactopyranoside (IPTG). lac repressor encoded by lacI
>Addgene plasmid #156686 | pD649-HAsp-TNFRSF1B-Fc(DAPA)-AviTag-6xHis | addgene full sequence | sequence record 424369 | Addgene NGS Result
GGCATTGATTATTGACTAGTTATTAATAGTAATCAATTACGGGGTCATTAGTTCATAGCCCATATATGGA
GTTCCGCGTTACATAACTTACGGTAAATGGCCCGCCTGGCTGACCGCCCAACGACCCCCGCCCATTGACG
TCAATAATGACGTATGTTCCCATAGTAACGCCAATAGGGACTTTCCATTGACGTCAATGGGTGGAGTATT
TACGGTAAACTGCCCACTTGGCAGTACATCAAGTGTATCATATGCCAAGTACGCCCCCTATTGACGTCAA
TGACGGTAAATGGCCCGCCTGGCATTATGCCCAGTACATGACCTTATGGGACTTTCCTACTTGGCAGTAC
ATCTACGTATTAGTCATCGCTATTACCATGGTGATGCGGTTTTGGCAGTACATCAATGGGCGTGGATAGC
GGTTTGACTCACGGGGATTTCCAAGTCTCCACCCCATTGACGTCAATGGGAGTTTGTTTTGGCACCAAAA
TCAACGGGACTTTCCAAAATGTCGTAACAACTCCGCCCCATTGACGCAAATGGGCGGTAGGCGTGTACGG
TGGGAGGTCTATATAAGCAGAGCTCGTTTAGTGAACCGTCAGATCGCCTGGAGACGCCATCCACGCTGTT
TTGACCTCCATAGAAGACACCGGGACCGATCCAGCCTCCGCGGCCGGGAACGGTGCATTGGAACGCGGAT
TCCCCGTGCCAAGAGTGACGTAAGTACCGCCTATAGAGTCTATAGGCCCACCCCCTTGGCTTCGTTAGAA
CGCGGCTACAATTAATACATAACCTTATGTATCATACACATACGATTTAGGTGACACTATAGAATAACAT
CCACTTTGCCTTTCTCTCCACAGGTGTCCACTCCCAGGTCCAACTGCACCTCGGTTCTATCGAAAACGCG
CCTGCTAGCGCCACCATGAAGACCATCATTGCCCTGAGCTACATCTTCTGCCTGGTGTTCGCTGCGGCCG
CCTTGCCTGCTCAAGTGGCCTTTACACCTTATGCTCCCGAGCCTGGCAGCACCTGTAGACTGAGAGAGTA
CTACGACCAGACAGCCCAGATGTGCTGCTCCAAGTGTTCTCCTGGACAGCACGCCAAGGTGTTCTGCACC
AAGACCAGCGATACCGTGTGCGACAGCTGCGAGGATAGCACATACACCCAGCTGTGGAATTGGGTGCCCG
AGTGTCTGAGCTGTGGCAGCAGATGTAGCAGCGACCAGGTGGAAACCCAGGCCTGCACCAGAGAGCAGAA
CCGGATCTGTACATGCAGACCTGGCTGGTACTGCGCCCTGTCTAAGCAAGAGGGATGCAGACTGTGCGCC
CCTCTGAGAAAGTGTAGACCCGGCTTTGGAGTGGCCAGACCAGGCACAGAGACAAGCGACGTTGTGTGCA
AGCCTTGCGCTCCCGGCACCTTTAGCAATACCACCAGCAGCACCGACATCTGCAGACCCCACCAGATCTG
CAACGTGGTGGCCATTCCTGGCAATGCCAGCATGGATGCCGTGTGCACATCTACAAGCCCTACCAGATCT
ATGGCCCCTGGCGCTGTTCATCTGCCTCAGCCTGTGTCTACCAGAAGCCAGCACACACAGCCTACACCTG
AGCCTAGCACAGCCCCTAGCACAAGCTTTCTGCTGCCCATGGGACCTTCTCCACCAGCCGAAGGATCTAC
CGGTGATGGCGCGCCGGGCGGCGACAAGACCCACACCTGCCCCCCCTGCCCAGCTCCAGAACTGCTGGGA
GGGCCTTCCGTGTTCCTGTTCCCCCCCAAGCCCAAGGACACCCTGATGATCAGCAGGACCCCCGAGGTGA
CCTGCGTGGTGGTGGCCGTGTCCCACGAGGACCCAGAGGTGAAGTTCAACTGGTACGTGGACGGCGTGGA
GGTGCACAACGCCAAGACCAAGCCCAGAGAGGAGCAGTACAACAGCACCTACAGGGTGGTGTCCGTGCTG
ACCGTGCTGCACCAGGACTGGCTGAACGGCAAAGAATACAAGTGCAAAGTCTCCAACAAGGCCCTGGCTG
CCCCAATCGAAAAGACAATCAGCAAGGCCAAGGGCCAGCCACGGGAGCCCCAGGTGTACACCCTGCCCCC
CAGCCGGGAGGAGATGACCAAGAACCAGGTGTCCCTGACCTGTCTGGTGAAGGGCTTCTACCCCAGCGAT
ATCGCCGTGGAGTGGGAGAGCAACGGCCAGCCCGAGAACAACTACAAGACCACCCCCCCAGTGCTGGACA
GCGACGGCAGCTTCTTCCTGTACAGCAAGCTGACCGTGGACAAGTCCAGGTGGCAGCAGGGCAACGTGTT
CAGCTGCAGCGTGATGCACGAGGCCCTGCACAACCACTACACCCAGAAGTCCCTGAGCCTGAGCCCCGGC
GGCAGCGGTCTTAATGATATTTTCGAGGCTCAGAAGATTGAGTGGCATGAACACCACCACCATCACCACT
AAGGCCGGCCTGTAGTCACTGGCACAACGCGTTACCCGGTAAGCCAATCGGGTATACACGGTCGTCATAC
TGCAGACAGGGTTCTTCTACTTTGCAAGATAGTCTTGAGTAGTAAAATAAATAGATAGAGAAAATCAGCC
TCGACTGTGCCTTCTAGTTGCCAGCCATCTGTTGTTTGCCCCTCCCCCGTGCCTTCCTTGACCCTGGAAG
GTGCCACTCCCACTGTCCTTTCCTAATAAAATGAGGAAATTGCATCACAACACTCAACCCTATCTCGGTC
TATTCTTTTGATTTATAAGGGATTTTGCCGATTTCGGCCTATTGGTTAAAAAATGAGCTGATTTAACAAA
AATTTAACGCGAATTAATTCTGTGGAATGTGTGTCAGTTAGGGTGTGGAAAGTCCCCAGGCTCCCCAGCA
GGCAGAAGTATGCAAAGCATGCATCTCAATTAGTCAGCAACCAGGTGTGGAAAGTCCCCAGGCTCCCCAG
CAGGCAGAAGTATGCAAAGCATGCATCTCAATTAGTCAGCAACCATAGTCCCGCCCCTAACTCCGCCCAT
CCCGCCCCTAACTCCGCCCAGTTCCGCCCATTCTCCGCCCCATGGCTGACTAATTTTTTTTATTTATGCA
GAGGCCGAGGCCGCCTCTGCCTCTGAGCTATTCCAGAAGTAGTGAGGAGGCTTTTTTGGAGGCCTAGGCT
TTTGCAAAAAGCTCCCGGGAGCTTGTATATCCATTTTCGGATCTGATCAGCACGTGTTGACAATTAATCA
TCGGCATAGTATATCGGCATAGTATAATACGACAAGGTGAGGAACTAAACCATGACCGAGTACAAGCCCA
CGGTGCGCCTCGCCACCCGCGACGACGTCCCCAGGGCCGTACGCACCCTCGCCGCCGCGTTCGCCGACTA
CCCCGCCACGCGCCACACCGTCGATCCGGACCGCCACATCGAGCGGGTCACCGAGCTGCAAGAACTCTTC
CTCACGCGCGTCGGGCTCGACATCGGCAAGGTGTGGGTCGCGGACGACGGCGCCGCGGTGGCGGTCTGGA
CCACGCCGGAGAGCGTCGAAGCGGGGGCGGTGTTCGCCGAGATCGGCCCGCGCATGGCCGAGTTGAGCGG
TTCCCGGCTGGCCGCGCAGCAACAGATGGAAGGCCTCCTGGCGCCGCACCGGCCCAAGGAGCCCGCGTGG
TTCCTGGCCACCGTCGGCGTCTCGCCCGACCACCAGGGCAAGGGTCTGGGCAGCGCCGTCGTGCTCCCCG
GAGTGGAGGCGGCCGAGCGCGCCGGGGTGCCCGCCTTCCTGGAGACATCCGCGCCCCGCAACCTCCCCTT
CTACGAGCGGCTCGGCTTCACCGTCACCGCCGACGTCGAGGTGCCCGAAGGACCGCGCACCTGGTGCATG
ACCCGCAAGCCCGGTGCCTGACACGTGCTACGAGATTTCGATTCCACCGCCGCCTTCTATGAAAGGTTGG
GCTTCGGAATCGTTTTCCGGGACGCCGGCTGGATGATCCTCCAGCGCGGGGATCTCATGCTGGAGTTCTT
CGCCCACCCCAACTTGTTTATTGCAGCTTATAATGGTTACAAATAAAGCAATAGCATCACAAATTTCACA
AATAAAGCATTTTTTTCACTGCATTCTAGTTGTGGTTTGTCCAAACTCATCAATGTATCTTATCATGTCT
GTATACCGTCGACCTCTAGCTAGAGCTTGGCGTAATCATGGTCATTACCAATGCTTAATCAGTGAGGCAC
CTATCTCAGCGATCTGTCTATTTCGTTCATCCATAGTTGCCTGACTCCCCGTCGTGTAGATAACTACGAT
ACGGGAGGGCTTACCATCTGGCCCCAGCGCTGCGATGATACCGCGAGAACCACGCTCACCGGCTCCGGAT
TTATCAGCAATAAACCAGCCAGCCGGAAGGGCCGAGCGCAGAAGTGGTCCTGCAACTTTATCCGCCTCCA
TCCAGTCTATTAATTGTTGCCGGGAAGCTAGAGTAAGTAGTTCGCCAGTTAATAGTTTGCGCAACGTTGT
TGCCATCGCTACAGGCATCGTGGTGTCACGCTCGTCGTTTGGTATGGCTTCATTCAGCTCCGGTTCCCAA
CGATCAAGGCGAGTTACATGATCCCCCATGTTGTGCAAAAAAGCGGTTAGCTCCTTCGGTCCTCCGATCG
TTGTCAGAAGTAAGTTGGCCGCAGTGTTATCACTCATGGTTATGGCAGCACTGCATAATTCTCTTACTGT
CATGCCATCCGTAAGATGCTTTTCTGTGACTGGTGAGTACTCAACCAAGTCATTCTGAGAATAGTGTATG
CGGCGACCGAGTTGCTCTTGCCCGGCGTCAATACGGGATAATACCGCGCCACATAGCAGAACTTTAAAAG
TGCTCATCATTGGAAAACGTTCTTCGGGGCGAAAACTCTCAAGGATCTTACCGCTGTTGAGATCCAGTTC
GATGTAACCCACTCGTGCACCCAACTGATCTTCAGCATCTTTTACTTTCACCAGCGTTTCTGGGTGAGCA
AAAACAGGAAGGCAAAATGCCGCAAAAAAGGGAATAAGGGCGACACGGAAATGTTGAATACTCATATTCT
TCCTTTTTCAATATTATTGAAGCATTTATCAGGGTTATTGTCTCATGAGCGGATACATATTTGAATGTAT
TTAGAAAAATAAACAAATAGGGGTCAGTGTTACAACCAATTAACCAATTCTGAACATTATCGCGAGCCCA
TTTATACCTGAATATGGCTCATAACACCCCTTGCTCATGACCAAAATCCCTTAACGTGAGTTACGCGCGC
GTCGTTCCACTGAGCGTCAGACCCCGTAGAAAAGATCAAAGGATCTTCTTGAGATCCTTTTTTTCTGCGC
GTAATCTGCTGCTTGCAAACAAAAAAACCACCGCTACCAGCGGTGGTTTGTTTGCCGGATCAAGAGCTAC
CAACTCTTTTTCCGAAGGTAACTGGCTTCAGCAGAGCGCAGATACCAAATACTGTTCTTCTAGTGTAGCC
GTAGTTAGCCCACCACTTCAAGAACTCTGTAGCACCGCCTACATACCTCGCTCTGCTAATCCTGTTACCA
GTGGCTGCTGCCAGTGGCGATAAGTCGTGTCTTACCGGGTTGGACTCAAGACGATAGTTACCGGATAAGG
CGCAGCGGTCGGGCTGAACGGGGGGTTCGTGCACACAGCCCAGCTTGGAGCGAACGACCTACACCGAACT
GAGATACCTACAGCGTGAGCTATGAGAAAGCGCCACGCTTCCCGAAGGGAGAAAGGCGGACAGGTATCCG
GTAAGCGGCAGGGTCGGAACAGGAGAGCGCACGAGGGAGCTTCCAGGGGGAAACGCCTGGTATCTTTATA
GTCCTGTCGGGTTTCGCCACCTCTGACTTGAGCGTCGATTTTTGTGATGCTCGTCAGGGGGGCGGAGCCT
ATGGAAAAACGCCAGCAACGCGGCCTTTTTACGGTTCCTGGCCTTTTGCTGGCCTTTTGCTCACATGTTC
TTTCCTGCGTTATCCCCTGATTCTGTGGATAACCGTATTACCGCCTTTGAGTGAGCTGATACCGCTCGCC
GCAGCCGAACGACCGAGCGCAGCGAGTCAGTGAGCGAGGAAGCGGAAGGCGAGAGTAGGGAACTGCCAGG
CATCAAACTAAGCAGAAGGCCCCTGACGGATGGCCTTTTTGCGTTTCTACAAACTCTTTCTGTGTTGTAA
AACGACGGCCAGTCTTAAGCTCGGGCCCCCTGGGCGGTTCTGATAACGAGTAATCGTTAATCCGCAAATA
ACGTAAAAACCCGCTTCGGCGGGTTTTTTTATGGGGGGAGTTTAGGGAAAGAGCATTTGTCAGAATATTT
AAGGGCGCCTGTCACTTTGCTTGATATATGAGAATTATTTAACCTTATAAATGAGAAAAAAGCAACGCAC
TTTAAATAAGATACGTTGCTTTTTCGATTGATGAACACCTATAATTAAACTATTCATCTATTATTTATGA
TTTTTTGTATATACAATATTTCTAGTTTGTTAAAGAGAATTAAGAAAATAAATCTCGAAAATAATAAAGG
GAAAATCAGTTTTTGATATCAAAATTATACATGTCAACGATAATACAAAATATAATACAAACTATAAGAT
GTTATCAGTATTTATTATCATTTAGAATAAATTTTGTGTCGCCCTTAATTGTGAGCGGATAACAATTACG
AGCTTCATGCACAGTGGCGTTGACTCAATATTGGCCATTAGCCATATTATTCATTGGTTATATAGCATAA
ATCAATATTGGCTATTGGCCATTGCATACGTTGTATCTATATCATAATATGTACATTTATATTGGCTCAT
GTCCAATATGACCGCCATGTT
