>Addgene plasmid #156686 | pD649-HAsp-TNFRSF1B-Fc(DAPA)-AviTag-6xHis | depositor partial sequence | sequence record 302482 | insert (extracellular domain)
TTGCCTGCTCAAGTGGCCTTTACACCTTATGCTCCCGAGCCTGGCAGCACCTGTAGACTGAGAGAGTACT
ACGACCAGACAGCCCAGATGTGCTGCTCCAAGTGTTCTCCTGGACAGCACGCCAAGGTGTTCTGCACCAA
GACCAGCGATACCGTGTGCGACAGCTGCGAGGATAGCACATACACCCAGCTGTGGAATTGGGTGCCCGAG
TGTCTGAGCTGTGGCAGCAGATGTAGCAGCGACCAGGTGGAAACCCAGGCCTGCACCAGAGAGCAGAACC
GGATCTGTACATGCAGACCTGGCTGGTACTGCGCCCTGTCTAAGCAAGAGGGATGCAGACTGTGCGCCCC
TCTGAGAAAGTGTAGACCCGGCTTTGGAGTGGCCAGACCAGGCACAGAGACAAGCGACGTTGTGTGCAAG
CCTTGCGCTCCCGGCACCTTTAGCAATACCACCAGCAGCACCGACATCTGCAGACCCCACCAGATCTGCA
ACGTGGTGGCCATTCCTGGCAATGCCAGCATGGATGCCGTGTGCACATCTACAAGCCCTACCAGATCTAT
GGCCCCTGGCGCTGTTCATCTGCCTCAGCCTGTGTCTACCAGAAGCCAGCACACACAGCCTACACCTGAG
CCTAGCACAGCCCCTAGCACAAGCTTTCTGCTGCCCATGGGACCTTCTCCACCAGCCGAAGGATCTACCG
GTGAT
